>Addgene plasmid #178932 | BASIC_SEVA_47_pKD46.10 | addgene full sequence | sequence record 353855 | Addgene NGS Result
GGCTCGGGTAAGAACTCGCACTTCGTGGAAACACTATTATCTGGTGGGTCTCTGTCCACTAGTCTTGGAC
TCCTGTTGATAGATCCAGTAATGACCTCAGAACTCCATCTGGATTTGTTCAGAACGCTCGGTTGCCGCCG
GGCGTTTTTTATTGGTGAGAATCCAGGGGTCCCCAATAATTACGATTTACGTATTTAAATGAACCTTGAC
CGAACGCAGCGGTGGTAACGGCGCAGTGGCGGTTTTCATGGCTTGTTATGACTGTTTTTTTGGGGTACAG
TCTATGCCTCGGGCATCCAAGCAGCAAGCGCGTTACGCCGTGGGTCGATGTTTGATGTTATGGAGCAGCA
ACGATGTTACGCAGCAGGGCAGTCGCCCTAAAACAAAGTTAAACATCATGAGGGAAGCGGTGATCGCCGA
AGTATCGACTCAACTATCAGAGGTAGTTGGCGTCATCGAGCGCCATCTCGAACCGACGTTGCTGGCCGTA
CATTTGTACGGCTCCGCAGTGGATGGCGGCCTGAAGCCACACAGTGATATTGATTTGCTGGTTACGGTGA
CCGTAAGGCTTGATGAAACAACGCGGCGAGCTTTGATCAACGACCTTTTGGAAACTTCGGCTTCCCCTGG
AGAGAGCGAGATTCTCCGCGCTGTAGAAGTCACCATTGTTGTGCACGACGACATCATTCCGTGGCGTTAT
CCAGCTAAGCGCGAACTGCAATTTGGAGAATGGCAGCGCAATGACATTCTTGCAGGTATCTTCGAGCCAG
CCACGATCGACATTGATCTGGCTATCTTGCTGACAAAAGCAAGAGAACATAGCGTTGCCTTGGTAGGTCC
AGCGGCGGAGGAACTCTTTGATCCGGTTCCTGAACAGGATCTATTTGAGGCGCTAAATGAAACCTTAACG
CTATGGAACTCGCCGCCCGACTGGGCTGGCGATGAGCGAAATGTAGTGCTTACGTTGTCCCGCATTTGGT
ACAGCGCAGTAACCGGCAAAATCGCGCCGAAGGATGTCGCTGCCGACTGGGCAATGGAGCGCCTGCCGGC
CCAGTATCAGCCCGTCATACTTGAAGCTAGACAGGCTTATCTTGGACAAGAAGAAGATCGCTTGGCCTCG
CGCGCAGATCAGTTGGAAGAATTTGTCCACTACGTGAAAGGCGAGATCACCAAGGTAGTCGGCAAATAAG
ACAATTGTCGGCTCGGCCCACTTGTGTGTCTCGTACAATTCTGAGGTCCACACAGATAGTGTCCTGTTCT
ACTTTTGTTTGTTAGTCTTGATGCTTCACTGATAGATACAAGAGCCATAAGAACCTCAGATCCTTCCGTA
TTTAGCCAGTATGTTCTCTAGTGTGGTTCGTTGTTTTTGCGTGAGCCATGAGAACGAACCATTGAGATCA
TACTTACTTTGCATGTCACTCAAAAATTTTGCCTCAAAACTGGTGAGCTGAATTTTTGCAGTTAAAGCAT
CGTGTAGTGTTTTTCTTAGTCCGTTACGTAGGTAGGAATCTGATGTAATGGTTGTTGGTATTTTGTCACC
ATTCATTTTTATCTGGTTGTTCTCAAGTTCGGTTACGAGATCCATTTGTCTATCTAGTTCAACTTGGAAA
ATCAACGTATCAGTCGGGCGGCCTCGCTTATCAACCACCAATTTCATATTGCTGTAAGTGTTTAAATCTT
TACTTATTGGTTTCAAAACCCATTGGTTAAGCCTTTTAAACTCATGGTAGTTATTTTCAAGCATTAACAT
GAACTTAAATTCATCAAGGCTAATCTCTATATTTGCCTTGTGAGTTTTCTTTTGTGTTAGTTCTTTTAAT
AACCACTCATAAATCCTCATAGAGTATTTGTTTTCAAAAGACTTAACATGTTCCAGATTATATTTTATGA
ATTTTTTTAACTGGAAAAGATAAGGCAATATCTCTTCACTAAAAACTAATTCTAATTTTTCGCTTGAGAA
CTTGGCATAGTTTGTCCACTGGAAAATCTCAAAGCCTTTAACCAAAGGATTCCTGATTTCCACAGTTCTC
GTCATCAGCTCTCTGGTTGCTTTAGCTAATACACCATAAGCATTTTCCCTACTGATGTTCATCATCTGAG
CGTATTGGTTATAAGTGAACGATACCGTCCGTTCTTTCCTTGTAGGGTTTTCAATCGTGGGGTTGAGTAG
TGCCACACAGCATAAAATTAGCTTGGTTTCATGCTCCGTTAAGTCATAGCGACTAATCGCTAGTTCATTT
GCTTTGAAAACAACTAATTCAGACATACATCTCAATTGGTCTAGGTGATTTTAATCACTATACCAATTGA
GATGGGCTAGTCAATGATAATTACTAGTCCTTTTCCTTTGAGTTGTGGGTATCTGTAAATTCTGCTAGAC
CTTTGCTGGAAAACTTGTAAATTCTGCTAGACCCTCTGTAAATTCCGCTAGACCTTTGTGTGTTTTTTTT
GTTTATATTCAAGTGGTTATAATTTATAGAATAAAGAAAGAATAAAAAAAGATAAAAAGAATAGATCCCA
GCCCTGTGTATAACTCACTACTTTAGTCAGTTCCGCAGTATTACAAAAGGATGTCGCAAACGCTGTTTGC
TCCTCTACAAAACAGACCTTAAAACCCTAAAGGCTTAAGTAGCACCCTCGCAAGCTCGGTTGCGGCCGCA
ATCGGGCAAATCGCTGAATATTCCTTTTGTCTCCGACCATCAGGCACCTGAGTCGCTGTCTTTTTCGTGA
CATTCAGTTCGCTGCGCTCACGGCTCTGGCAGTGAATGGGGGTAAATGGCACTACAGGCGCGGCGCGCCC
AGCTGTCTAGGGCGGCGGATTTGTCCTACTCAGGAGAGCGTTCACCGACAAACAACAGATAAAACGAAAG
GCCCAGTCTTTCGACTGAGCCTTTCGTTTTATTTGATGCCTTTAATTAAGGCTCGGGAGACCTATCGGTA
ATAACAGTCCAATCTGGTGTAACTTCGGAATCGTCCCCAATTATTGAACACCCTTCGGGGTGTTTTTTTG
TTTCTGGTCTACCATCTCGTTGTGATAATAGACCTGAAGTGCCTACTCTGGAAAATCTTTGACAGCTAGC
TCAGTCCTAGGTATAATGCTAGCAGCTGTCACCGGATGTGCTTTCCGGTCTGATGAGTCCGTGAGGACGA
AACAGCCTCTACAAATAATTTTGTTTAAGGCTCGCTACGAGAAGATTGTTACTTTCGCAGCGTTATTATC
TAAGGAGGTAGTCCATGGTTAGCAAAGGCGAGGCGGTTATCAAGGAGTTTATGCGTTTTAAGGTTCACAT
GGAGGGTAGCATGAATGGTCACGAGTTCGAGATCGAGGGTGAAGGCGAGGGTCGTCCGTACGAAGGCACC
CAGACCGCGAAGCTGAAAGTGACCAAGGGTGGCCCGCTGCCGTTCAGCTGGGACATCCTGAGCCCGCAGT
TCATGTATGGCAGCCGTGCGTTTACCAAACACCCGGCGGACATTCCGGATTACTATAAGCAAAGCTTCCC
GGAAGGTTTTAAATGGGAGCGTGTTATGAACTTCGAAGATGGTGGCGCGGTGACCGTTACCCAGGACACC
AGCCTGGAGGATGGCACCCTGATTTACAAGGTGAAACTGCGTGGCACCAACTTTCCGCCGGATGGTCCGG
TTATGCAGAAGAAAACGATGGGTTGGGAAGCGAGCACCGAGCGTCTGTATCCGGAAGATGGCGTGCTGAA
GGGTGATATCAAAATGGCGCTGCGTCTGAAGGACGGTGGCCGTTACCTGGCGGATTTTAAGACCACCTAT
AAAGCGAAGAAACCGGTGCAAATGCCGGGTGCGTACAACGTTGACCGTAAACTGGATATTACCAGCCACA
ACGAGGATTATACCGTGGTTGAGCAATATGAGCGTAGCGAGGGTCGCCACAGCACCGGCGGCATGGACGA
ACTGTATAAGGGATCCTAATAA
Features (pLannotate 1.2.2; 9 found; start..end, strand, type, name):
     68..162     +  terminator     lambda t0 terminator: transcription terminator from phage lambda
    335..391     +  CDS            GmR (fragment): gentamycin acetyltransferase; aacC1; confers resistance to gentamycin
    398..1189    +  CDS            SmR: aminoglycoside adenylyltransferase (Murphy, 1985); aadA; confers resistance to spectinomycin and streptomycin
   1316..2266    -  CDS            Rep101: RepA protein needed for replication with the pSC101 origin; rep101
   2314..2536    -  rep_origin     pSC101 ori: low-copy replication origin that requires the Rep101 protein
   2819..2905    -  terminator     rrnB T1 terminator: Escherichia coli rrnB; transcription terminator T1 from the E. coli rrnB gene
   3069..3103    +  promoter       J23119 promoter: bacterial promoter (Registry of Standard Biological Parts BBa J23119)
   3106..3155    +  misc_RNA       sTRSV HHRz: hammerhead ribozyme from the tobacco ringspot virus satellite RNA (Khvorova et al., 2003)
   3235..3930    +  CDS            mScarlet: mScarlet is a basic (constitutively fluorescent) red fluorescent protein published in 2016, derived from synthetic construct. It has moderate acid sensitivity.
