[The description below was written by a language model from this plasmid's Addgene catalogue record and pLannotate feature annotations shown in this document.]
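Description:
BASIC_SEVA_47_pKD46.10 is a bacterial synthetic-biology vector from the BASIC SEVA collection, intended as a recipient backbone for BASIC DNA assembly. The full sequence record is about 3.9 kb, consistent with the listed backbone of roughly 2.9 kb plus an insert of about 1.1 kb. It is maintained in E. coli (DH5alpha is the listed strain) at low copy number through a pSC101 origin together with its cognate Rep101 (RepA) initiator protein. The 30°C growth temperature and the "pKD46" part of the name suggest a temperature-sensitive form of this replicon, although the record does not explicitly say so. Selection is with spectinomycin, provided by the aadA aminoglycoside adenylyltransferase gene (annotated SmR), which also confers streptomycin resistance. A short gentamicin acetyltransferase fragment annotated just upstream of aadA is only a remnant and should not be taken as a functional marker.

The insert is an mScarlet counter-selection cassette. The strong constitutive J23119 promoter drives a transcript that begins with the sTRSV hammerhead ribozyme, a self-cleaving element commonly used to insulate the downstream coding region from its 5′ context, followed by the red fluorescent protein mScarlet. Lambda t0 and rrnB T1 terminators flank the cargo region, in keeping with the modular SEVA layout, and help isolate it from transcription in the rest of the plasmid. In use, the mScarlet cassette acts as a visual dropout marker. Colonies carrying unmodified vector express the red protein, whereas successful assemblies that replace the cassette are expected to lack it, which allows correct clones to be screened. No BASIC linker or prefix/suffix sequences are annotated in the feature table.
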