Addgene plasmid #178932: BASIC_SEVA_47_pKD46.10
Purpose: BASIC DNA assembly vector
Depositing lab: Paul Freemont. Publication: basicsynbio and the BASIC SEVA collection: software and vectors for an established DNA assembly method. Haines MC, Carling B, Marshall J, Shenshin VA, Baldwin GS, Freemont P, Storch M. Synth Biol (Oxf). 2022 Oct 11;7(1):ysac023. doi: 10.1093/synbio/ysac023. eCollection 2022. PubMed 36381610.
Backbone
  Vector backbone: BASIC_SEVA_47_pKD46.10
  Backbone size w/o insert (bp): 2868
  Vector type: Synthetic Biology
Growth in bacteria
  Bacterial resistance: Spectinomycin, 50 μg/mL
  Growth temperature: 30°C
  Growth strain: DH5alpha
  Copy number: Low Copy
Gene/Insert
  Gene/Insert name: mScarlet counter-selection cassette
  Species: Synthetic
  Insert size (bp): 1074
  Cloning method: Unknown
  Sequencing primers: 5′ ggcggcggatttgtcctac; 3′ ggtgagaatccaggggtcc
Depositor comments: Cloning method: BASIC DNA assembly . Please visit https://www.biorxiv.org/content/10.1101/2022.01.06.446575v2 for bioRxiv preprint.
How to cite: BASIC_SEVA_47_pKD46.10 was a gift from Paul Freemont (Addgene plasmid # 178932 ; http://n2t.net/addgene:178932 ; RRID:Addgene_178932)
